Addgene plasmid #119233: FUW-hTie1-FLAG
Purpose: Plasmid encodes FLAG-tagged full-length human Tie1 gene cloned in lentiviral vector.
Depositing lab: Kari Alitalo. Depositing organization: University of Helsinki.
Backbone
  Vector backbone: FUW
  Vector type: Lentiviral
Growth in bacteria
  Bacterial resistance: Ampicillin, 100 μg/mL
  Growth temperature: 37°C
  Growth strain: NEB Stable
  Copy number: High Copy
Gene/Insert
  Gene/Insert name: TIE1
  Species: H. sapiens (human)
  Entrez Gene: TIE1 (a.k.a. JTK14, LMPHM11, TIE)
  Promoter: P hUbC
  Tag / fusion protein: FLAG (C terminal on insert)
  Cloning method: Gibson Cloning
Terms and licenses: Academic/Nonprofit Terms; Industry Terms: Not Available to Industry
How to cite: FUW-hTie1-FLAG was a gift from Kari Alitalo (Addgene plasmid # 119233 ; http://n2t.net/addgene:119233 ; RRID:Addgene_119233)
