[The description below was written by a language model from this plasmid's Addgene catalogue record and pLannotate feature annotations shown in this document.]
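Description:
FUW-hTie1-FLAG is an HIV-1-based lentiviral transfer plasmid built on the FUW backbone that carries the full-length human TIE1 coding sequence, inserted by Gibson cloning. It is about 12.7 kb and is maintained in E. coli through a high-copy ColE1/pUC-type origin with ampicillin selection from the AmpR (β-lactamase) gene. The backbone also contains an f1 origin and an SV40/EM7-driven BleoR cassette with an SV40 poly(A) signal. This cassette lies outside the LTR-flanked region, so it would not be carried into the packaged viral genome.

Genomic RNA transcription in packaging cells is driven by a CMV enhancer/promoter fused to a truncated HIV-1 5' LTR. Downstream are the Ψ packaging signal with a partial gag sequence, the Rev response element for Rev-dependent nuclear export, and the cPPT/CTS element, which aids nuclear import of the reverse-transcribed genome. The internal expression cassette uses the human ubiquitin C promoter to drive TIE1, a transmembrane receptor tyrosine kinase thought to modulate TEK/TIE2 signalling and contribute to the regulation of angiogenesis. The catalogue record lists a C-terminal FLAG tag. The feature table does not annotate it separately, although a short unannotated stretch follows the TIE1 coding sequence. A WPRE after the insert enhances transcript stability and expression. It is followed by the 3' LTR region (annotated as a second truncated LTR, preceded by a nef fragment) and a bGH polyadenylation signal.

The construct is suited to producing lentiviral particles, with packaging and envelope functions supplied in trans, for stable, moderate and broadly active expression of epitope-tagged human Tie1 in mammalian cells. The FLAG tag allows detection or immunoprecipitation of the receptor.
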