Features (pLannotate 1.2.2; 31 found; start..end, strand, type, name):
     24..1235    +  promoter       UbC promoter: human ubiquitin C promoter
   1246..1264    -  misc_feature   MCS (fragment): pUC18/19 multiple cloning site
   1270..4683    +  CDS            TIE1: TIE1_HUMAN - Also known as TIE. Experimental evidence at protein level: Swiss-Prot protein existence level 1. Transmembrane tyrosine-protein kinase that may modulate TEK/TIE2 activity and contribute to the regulation of angiogenesis. From Homo sapiens (Human).
   4722..4746    +  misc_feature   MCS (fragment): pBluescript multiple cloning site
   4746..5334    +  misc_feature   WPRE: woodchuck hepatitis virus posttranscriptional regulatory element
   5271..5852    +  CDS            nef (fragment): NEF_HV1H2 - Experimental evidence at protein level: Swiss-Prot protein existence level 1. Extracellular Nef protein targets CD4(+) T-lymphocytes for apoptosis by interacting with CXCR4 surface receptors. From Human immunodeficiency virus type 1 group M subtype B (isolate HXB2) (HIV-1).
   5859..6039    +  LTR            5' LTR (truncated): truncated 5' long terminal repeat (LTR) from HIV-1
   6071..6295    +  polyA_signal   bGH poly(A) signal: bovine growth hormone polyadenylation signal
   6299..6320    +  promoter       SV40 promoter (fragment): SV40 enhancer and early promoter
   6341..6769    +  rep_origin     f1 ori (sequence partly withheld): f1 bacteriophage origin of replication; arrow indicates direction of (+) strand synthesis
   6783..7112    +  promoter       SV40 promoter: SV40 enhancer and early promoter
   7160..7207    +  promoter       EM7 promoter: synthetic bacterial promoter&nbsp
   7226..7600    +  CDS            BleoR: antibiotic-binding protein; Sh ble from Streptoalloteichus hindustanus; confers resistance to bleomycin, phleomycin, and Zeocin™
   7610..7735    +  CDS            ble (fragment): BLE_KLEPN - Experimental evidence at protein level: Swiss-Prot protein existence level 1. Binding protein with a strong affinity to the bleomycin family of antibiotics. Binds to CL990; an antimitotic-antibiotic compound. From Klebsiella pneumoniae.
   7730..7851    +  polyA_signal   SV40 poly(A) signal: SV40 polyadenylation signal
   7922..7944    -  protein_bind   lac operator (fragment): The lac repressor binds to the lac operator to inhibit transcription in E. coli. This inhibition can be relieved by adding lactose or isopropyl-β-D-thiogalactopyranoside (IPTG). lac repressor encoded by lacI
   7948..7978    -  promoter       lac promoter: promoter for the E. coli lac operon
   7993..8014    -  protein_bind   CAP binding site: CAP binding activates transcription in the presence of cAMP. E. coli catabolite activator protein
   8027..8119    -  CDS            lacI (fragment): lac repressor; lacI; The lac repressor binds to the lac operator to inhibit transcription in E. coli. This inhibition can be relieved by adding lactose or isopropyl-β-D-thiogalactopyranoside (IPTG).
   8302..8890    -  rep_origin     ori: high-copy-number ColE1/pMB1/pBR322/pUC origin of replication
   9061..9921    -  CDS            AmpR: β-lactamase; bla; confers resistance to ampicillin, carbenicillin, and related antibiotics
   9922..10026   -  promoter       AmpR promoter: bla
  10085..10137   -  misc_feature   bom (fragment): basis of mobility region from pBR322
  10292..10671   +  enhancer       CMV enhancer: human cytomegalovirus immediate early enhancer
  10672..10871   +  promoter       CMV promoter: human cytomegalovirus (CMV) immediate early promoter
  10889..11069   +  LTR            5' LTR (truncated): truncated 5' long terminal repeat (LTR) from HIV-1
  11116..11241   +  misc_feature   HIV-1 Ψ: packaging signal of human immunodeficiency virus type 1
  11225..11588   +  CDS            HIV-1 gag (fragment): gag protein from human immunodeficiency virus 1; gag
  11734..11967   +  misc_feature   RRE: The Rev response element (RRE) of HIV-1 allows for Rev-dependent mRNA export from the nucleus to the cytoplasm.
  12344..12444   +  CDS            Rev (fragment): human immunodeficiency virus 1 (HIV-1) Rev protein; rev; enhances nuclear export of unspliced and incompletely spliced viral mRNAs
  12494..12611   +  misc_feature   cPPT/CTS: central polypurine tract and central termination sequence of HIV-1
>Addgene plasmid #119233 | FUW-hTie1-FLAG | addgene full sequence | sequence record 231732 | Addgene NGS Result
TAACCCGTGTCGGCTCCAGATCTGGCCTCCGCGCCGGGTTTTGGCGCCTCCCGCGGGCGCCCCCCTCCTC
ACGGCGAGCGCTGCCACGTCAGACGAAGGGCGCAGCGAGCGTCCTGATCCTTCCGCCCGGACGCTCAGGA
CAGCGGCCCGCTGCTCATAAGACTCGGCCTTAGAACCCCAGTATCAGCAGAAGGACATTTTAGGACGGGA
CTTGGGTGACTCTAGGGCACTGGTTTTCTTTCCAGAGAGCGGAACAGGCGAGGAAAAGTAGTCCCTTCTC
GGCGATTCTGCGGAGGGATCTCCGTGGGGCGGTGAACGCCGATGATTATATAAGGACGCGCCGGGTGTGG
CACAGCTAGTTCCGTCGCAGCCGGGATTTGGGTCGCGGTTCTTGTTTGTGGATCGCTGTGATCGTCACTT
GGTGAGTAGCGGGCTGCTGGGCTGGCCGGGGCTTTCGTGGCCGCCGGGCCGCTCGGTGGGACGGAAGCGT
GTGGAGAGACCGCCAAGGGCTGTAGTCTGGGTCCGCGAGCAAGGTTGCCCTGAACTGGGGGTTGGGGGGA
GCGCAGCAAAATGGCGGCTGTTCCCGAGTCTTGAATGGAAGACGCTTGTGAGGCGGGCTGTGAGGTCGTT
GAAACAAGGTGGGGGGCATGGTGGGCGGCAAGAACCCAAGGTCTTGAGGCCTTCGCTAATGCGGGAAAGC
TCTTATTCGGGTGAGATGGGCTGGGGCACCATCTGGGGACCCTGACGTGAAGTTTGTCACTGACTGGAGA
ACTCGGTTTGTCGTCTGTTGCGGGGGCGGCAGTTATGGCGGTGCCGTTGGGCAGTGCACCCGTACCTTTG
GGAGCGCGCGCCCTCGTCGTGTCGTGACGTCACCCGTTCTGTTGGCTTATAATGCAGGGTGGGGCCACCT
GCCGGTAGGTGTGCGGTAGGCTTTTCTCCGTCGCAGGACGCAGGGTTCGGGCCTAGGGTAGGCTCTCCTG
AATCGACAGGCGCCGGACCTCTGGTGAGGGGAGGGATAAGTGAGGCGTCAGTTTCTTTGGTCGGTTTTAT
GTACCTATCTTCTTAAGTAGCTGAAGCTCCGGTTTTGAACTATGCGCTCGGGGTTGGCGAGTGTGTTTTG
TGAAGTTTTTTAGGCACCTTTTGAAATGTAATCATTTGGGTCAATATGTAATTTTCAGTGTTAGACTAGT
AAATTGTCCGCTAAATTCTGGCCGTTTTTGGCTTTTTTGTTAGACGAAGCTTGGGCTGCAGGTCGACTCT
AGAGCCACCATGGTCTGGCGGGTGCCCCCTTTCTTGCTCCCCATCCTCTTCTTGGCTTCTCATGTGGGCG
CGGCGGTGGACCTGACGCTGCTGGCCAACCTGCGGCTCACGGACCCCCAGCGCTTCTTCCTGACTTGCGT
GTCTGGGGAGGCCGGGGCGGGGAGGGGCTCGGACGCCTGGGGCCCGCCCCTGCTGCTGGAGAAGGACGAC
CGTATCGTGCGCACCCCGCCCGGGCCACCCCTGCGCCTGGCGCGCAACGGTTCGCACCAGGTCACGCTTC
GCGGCTTCTCCAAGCCCTCGGACCTCGTGGGCGTCTTCTCCTGCGTGGGCGGTGCTGGGGCGCGGCGCAC
GCGCGTCATCTACGTGCACAACAGCCCTGGAGCCCACCTGCTTCCAGACAAGGTCACACACACTGTGAAC
AAAGGTGACACCGCTGTACTTTCTGCACGTGTGCACAAGGAGAAGCAGACAGACGTGATCTGGAAGAGCA
ACGGATCCTACTTCTACACCCTGGACTGGCATGAAGCCCAGGATGGGCGGTTCCTGCTGCAGCTCCCAAA
TGTGCAGCCACCATCGAGCGGCATCTACAGTGCCACTTACCTGGAAGCCAGCCCCCTGGGCAGCGCCTTC
TTTCGGCTCATCGTGCGGGGTTGTGGGGCTGGGCGCTGGGGGCCAGGCTGTACCAAGGAGTGCCCAGGTT
GCCTACATGGAGGTGTCTGCCACGACCATGACGGCGAATGTGTATGCCCCCCTGGCTTCACTGGCACCCG
CTGTGAACAGGCCTGCAGAGAGGGCCGTTTTGGGCAGAGCTGCCAGGAGCAGTGCCCAGGCATATCAGGC
TGCCGGGGCCTCACCTTCTGCCTCCCAGACCCCTATGGCTGCTCTTGTGGATCTGGCTGGAGAGGAAGCC
AGTGCCAAGAAGCTTGTGCCCCTGGTCATTTTGGGGCTGATTGCCGACTCCAGTGCCAGTGTCAGAATGG
TGGCACTTGTGACCGGTTCAGTGGTTGTGTCTGCCCCTCTGGGTGGCATGGAGTGCACTGTGAGAAGTCA
GACCGGATCCCCCAGATCCTCAACATGGCCTCAGAACTGGAGTTCAACTTAGAGACGATGCCCCGGATCA
ACTGTGCAGCTGCAGGGAACCCCTTCCCCGTGCGGGGCAGCATAGAGCTACGCAAGCCAGACGGCACTGT
GCTCCTGTCCACCAAGGCCATTGTGGAGCCAGAGAAGACCACAGCTGAGTTCGAGGTGCCCCGCTTGGTT
CTTGCGGACAGTGGGTTCTGGGAGTGCCGTGTGTCCACATCTGGCGGCCAAGACAGCCGGCGCTTCAAGG
TCAATGTGAAAGTGCCCCCCGTGCCCCTGGCTGCACCTCGGCTCCTGACCAAGCAGAGCCGCCAGCTTGT
GGTCTCCCCGCTGGTCTCGTTCTCTGGGGATGGACCCATCTCCACTGTCCGCCTGCACTACCGGCCCCAG
GACAGTACCATGGACTGGTCGACCATTGTGGTGGACCCCAGTGAGAACGTGACGTTAATGAACCTGAGGC
CAAAGACAGGATACAGTGTTCGTGTGCAGCTGAGCCGGCCAGGGGAAGGAGGAGAGGGGGCCTGGGGGCC
TCCCACCCTCATGACCACAGACTGTCCTGAGCCTTTGTTGCAGCCGTGGTTGGAGGGCTGGCATGTGGAA
GGCACTGACCGGCTGCGAGTGAGCTGGTCCTTGCCCTTGGTGCCCGGGCCACTGGTGGGCGACGGTTTCC
TGCTGCGCCTGTGGGACGGGACACGGGGGCAGGAGCGGCGGGAGAACGTCTCATCCCCCCAGGCCCGCAC
TGCCCTCCTGACGGGACTCACGCCTGGCACCCACTACCAGCTGGATGTGCAGCTCTACCACTGCACCCTC
CTGGGCCCGGCCTCGCCCCCTGCACACGTGCTTCTGCCCCCCAGTGGGCCTCCAGCCCCCCGACACCTCC
ACGCCCAGGCCCTCTCAGACTCCGAGATCCAGCTGACATGGAAGCACCCGGAGGCTCTGCCTGGGCCAAT
ATCCAAGTACGTTGTGGAGGTGCAGGTGGCTGGGGGTGCAGGAGACCCACTGTGGATAGACGTGGACAGG
CCTGAGGAGACAAGCACCATCATCCGTGGCCTCAACGCCAGCACGCGCTACCTCTTCCGCATGCGGGCCA
GCATTCAGGGGCTCGGGGACTGGAGCAACACAGTAGAAGAGTCCACCCTGGGCAACGGGCTGCAGGCTGA
GGGCCCAGTCCAAGAGAGCCGGGCAGCTGAAGAGGGCCTGGATCAGCAGCTGATCCTGGCGGTGGTGGGC
TCCGTGTCTGCCACCTGCCTCACCATCCTGGCCGCCCTTTTAACCCTGGTGTGCATCCGCAGAAGCTGCC
TGCATCGGAGACGCACCTTCACCTACCAGTCAGGCTCGGGCGAGGAGACCATCCTGCAGTTCAGCTCAGG
GACCTTGACACTTACCCGGCGGCCAAAACTGCAGCCCGAGCCCCTGAGCTACCCAGTGCTAGAGTGGGAG
GACATCACCTTTGAGGACCTCATCGGGGAGGGGAACTTCGGCCAGGTCATCCGGGCCATGATCAAGAAGG
ACGGGCTGAAGATGAACGCAGCCATCAAAATGCTGAAAGAGTATGCCTCTGAAAATGACCATCGTGACTT
TGCGGGAGAACTGGAAGTTCTGTGCAAATTGGGGCATCACCCCAACATCATCAACCTCCTGGGGGCCTGT
AAGAACCGAGGTTACTTGTATATCGCTATTGAATATGCCCCCTACGGGAACCTGCTAGATTTTCTGCGGA
AAAGCCGGGTCCTAGAGACTGACCCAGCTTTTGCTCGAGAGCATGGGACAGCCTCTACCCTTAGCTCCCG
GCAGCTGCTGCGTTTCGCCAGTGATGCGGCCAATGGCATGCAGTACCTGAGTGAGAAGCAGTTCATCCAC
AGGGACCTGGCTGCCCGGAACGTGCTGGTCGGAGAGAACCTAGCCTCCAAGATTGCAGACTTCGGCCTTT
CTCGGGGAGAGGAGGTTTATGTGAAGAAGACGATGGGGCGTCTCCCTGTGCGCTGGATGGCCATTGAGTC
CCTGAACTACAGTGTCTATACCACCAAGAGTGATGTCTGGTCCTTTGGAGTCCTTCTTTGGGAGATAGTG
AGCCTTGGAGGTACACCCTACTGTGGCATGACCTGTGCCGAGCTCTATGAAAAGCTGCCCCAGGGCTACC
GCATGGAGCAGCCTCGAAACTGTGACGATGAAGTGTACGAGCTGATGCGTCAGTGCTGGCGGGACCGTCC
CTATGAGCGACCCCCCTTTGCCCAGATTGCGCTACAGCTAGGCCGCATGCTGGAAGCCAGGAAGGCCTAT
GTGAACATGTCGCTGTTTGAGAACTTCACTTACGCGGGCATTGATGCCACAGCTGAGGAGGCCGGTGACT
ACAAAGACGATGACGACAAGTGAGGCGCGCCGAATTCGATATCAAGCTTATCGATAATCAACCTCTGGAT
TACAAAATTTGTGAAAGATTGACTGGTATTCTTAACTATGTTGCTCCTTTTACGCTATGTGGATACGCTG
CTTTAATGCCTTTGTATCATGCTATTGCTTCCCGTATGGCTTTCATTTTCTCCTCCTTGTATAAATCCTG
GTTGCTGTCTCTTTATGAGGAGTTGTGGCCCGTTGTCAGGCAACGTGGCGTGGTGTGCACTGTGTTTGCT
GACGCAACCCCCACTGGTTGGGGCATTGCCACCACCTGTCAGCTCCTTTCCGGGACTTTCGCTTTCCCCC
TCCCTATTGCCACGGCGGAACTCATCGCCGCCTGCCTTGCCCGCTGCTGGACAGGGGCTCGGCTGTTGGG
CACTGACAATTCCGTGGTGTTGTCGGGGAAATCATCGTCCTTTCCTTGGCTGCTCGCCTGTGTTGCCACC
TGGATTCTGCGCGGGACGTCCTTCTGCTACGTCCCTTCGGCCCTCAATCCAGCGGACCTTCCTTCCCGCG
GCCTGCTGCCGGCTCTGCGGCCTCTTCCGCGTCTTCGCCTTCGCCCTCAGACGAGTCGGATCTCCCTTTG
GGCCGCCTCCCCGCATCGATACCGTCGACCTCGAGACCTAGAAAAACATGGAGCAATCACAAGTAGCAAT
ACAGCAGCTACCAATGCTGATTGTGCCTGGCTAGAAGCACAAGAGGAGGAGGAGGTGGGTTTTCCAGTCA
CACCTCAGGTACCTTTAAGACCAATGACTTACAAGGCAGCTGTAGATCTTAGCCACTTTTTAAAAGAAAA
GGGGGGACTGGAAGGGCTAATTCACTCCCAACGAAGACAAGATATCCTTGATCTGTGGATCTACCACACA
CAAGGCTACTTCCCTGATTGGCAGAACTACACACCAGGGCCAGGGATCAGATATCCACTGACCTTTGGAT
GGTGCTACAAGCTAGTACCAGTTGAGCAAGAGAAGGTAGAAGAAGCCAATGAAGGAGAGAACACCCGCTT
GTTACACCCTGTGAGCCTGCATGGGATGGATGACCCGGAGAGAGAAGTATTAGAGTGGAGGTTTGACAGC
CGCCTAGCATTTCATCACATGGCCCGAGAGCTGCATCCGGACTGTACTGGGTCTCTCTGGTTAGACCAGA
TCTGAGCCTGGGAGCTCTCTGGCTAACTAGGGAACCCACTGCTTAAGCCTCAATAAAGCTTGCCTTGAGT
GCTTCAAGTAGTGTGTGCCCGTCTGTTGTGTGACTCTGGTAACTAGAGATCCCTCAGACCCTTTTAGTCA
GTGTGGAAAATCTCTAGCAGGGCCCGTTTAAACCCGCTGATCAGCCTCGACTGTGCCTTCTAGTTGCCAG
CCATCTGTTGTTTGCCCCTCCCCCGTGCCTTCCTTGACCCTGGAAGGTGCCACTCCCACTGTCCTTTCCT
AATAAAATGAGGAAATTGCATCGCATTGTCTGAGTAGGTGTCATTCTATTCTGGGGGGTGGGGTGGGGCA
GGACAGCAAGGGGGAGGATTGGGAAGACAATAGCAGGCATGCTGGGGATGCGGTGGGCTCTATGGCTTCT
GAGGCGGAAAGAACCAGCTGGGGCTCTAGGGGGTATCCCC
[124 nt withheld, positions 6341-6464]
C
[91 nt withheld, positions 6466-6556]
A
[49 nt withheld, positions 6558-6606]
CCTTTGACGTTGGAGTCCACGTTCTTT
[37 nt withheld, positions 6634-6670]
ACCCTATCTCGGTCTATTCTTTTGATTTATAAGGGATTTTGCCGATTTCGGCCTATTGGTTAAAAAATGA
GCTGATTTAACAAAAATTTAACGCGAATTAATTCTGTGGAATGTGTGTCAGTTAGGGTGTGGAAAGTCCC
CAGGCTCCCCAGCAGGCAGAAGTATGCAAAGCATGCATCTCAATTAGTCAGCAACCAGGTGTGGAAAGTC
CCCAGGCTCCCCAGCAGGCAGAAGTATGCAAAGCATGCATCTCAATTAGTCAGCAACCATAGTCCCGCCC
CTAACTCCGCCCATCCCGCCCCTAACTCCGCCCAGTTCCGCCCATTCTCCGCCCCATGGCTGACTAATTT
TTTTTATTTATGCAGAGGCCGAGGCCGCCTCTGCCTCTGAGCTATTCCAGAAGTAGTGAGGAGGCTTTTT
TGGAGGCCTAGGCTTTTGCAAAAAGCTCCCGGGAGCTTGTATATCCATTTTCGGATCTGATCAGCACGTG
TTGACAATTAATCATCGGCATAGTATATCGGCATAGTATAATACGACAAGGTGAGGAACTAAACCATGGC
CAAGTTGACCAGTGCCGTTCCGGTGCTCACCGCGCGCGACGTCGCCGGAGCGGTCGAGTTCTGGACCGAC
CGGCTCGGGTTCTCCCGGGACTTCGTGGAGGACGACTTCGCCGGTGTGGTCCGGGACGACGTGACCCTGT
TCATCAGCGCGGTCCAGGACCAGGTGGTGCCGGACAACACCCTGGCCTGGGTGTGGGTGCGCGGCCTGGA
CGAGCTGTACGCCGAGTGGTCGGAGGTCGTGTCCACGAACTTCCGGGACGCCTCCGGGCCGGCCATGACC
GAGATCGGCGAGCAGCCGTGGGGGCGGGAGTTCGCCCTGCGCGACCCGGCCGGCAACTGCGTGCACTTCG
TGGCCGAGGAGCAGGACTGACACGTGCTACGAGATTTCGATTCCACCGCCGCCTTCTATGAAAGGTTGGG
CTTCGGAATCGTTTTCCGGGACGCCGGCTGGATGATCCTCCAGCGCGGGGATCTCATGCTGGAGTTCTTC
GCCCACCCCAACTTGTTTATTGCAGCTTATAATGGTTACAAATAAAGCAATAGCATCACAAATTTCACAA
ATAAAGCATTTTTTTCACTGCATTCTAGTTGTGGTTTGTCCAAACTCATCAATGTATCTTATCATGTCTG
TATACCGTCGACCTCTAGCTAGAGCTTGGCGTAATCATGGTCATAGCTGTTTCCTGTGTGAAATTGTTAT
CCGCTCACAATTCCACACAACATACGAGCCGGAAGCATAAAGTGTAAAGCCTGGGGTGCCTAATGAGTGA
GCTAACTCACATTAATTGCGTTGCGCTCACTGCCCGCTTTCCAGTCGGGAAACCTGTCGTGCCAGCTGCA
TTAATGAATCGGCCAACGCGCGGGGAGAGGCGGTTTGCGTATTGGGCGCTCTTCCGCTTCCTCGCTCACT
GACTCGCTGCGCTCGGTCGTTCGGCTGCGGCGAGCGGTATCAGCTCACTCAAAGGCGGTAATACGGTTAT
CCACAGAATCAGGGGATAACGCAGGAAAGAACATGTGAGCAAAAGGCCAGCAAAAGGCCAGGAACCGTAA
AAAGGCCGCGTTGCTGGCGTTTTTCCATAGGCTCCGCCCCCCTGACGAGCATCACAAAAATCGACGCTCA
AGTCAGAGGTGGCGAAACCCGACAGGACTATAAAGATACCAGGCGTTTCCCCCTGGAAGCTCCCTCGTGC
GCTCTCCTGTTCCGACCCTGCCGCTTACCGGATACCTGTCCGCCTTTCTCCCTTCGGGAAGCGTGGCGCT
TTCTCATAGCTCACGCTGTAGGTATCTCAGTTCGGTGTAGGTCGTTCGCTCCAAGCTGGGCTGTGTGCAC
GAACCCCCCGTTCAGCCCGACCGCTGCGCCTTATCCGGTAACTATCGTCTTGAGTCCAACCCGGTAAGAC
ACGACTTATCGCCACTGGCAGCAGCCACTGGTAACAGGATTAGCAGAGCGAGGTATGTAGGCGGTGCTAC
AGAGTTCTTGAAGTGGTGGCCTAACTACGGCTACACTAGAAGAACAGTATTTGGTATCTGCGCTCTGCTG
AAGCCAGTTACCTTCGGAAAAAGAGTTGGTAGCTCTTGATCCGGCAAACAAACCACCGCTGGTAGCGGTG
GTTTTTTTGTTTGCAAGCAGCAGATTACGCGCAGAAAAAAAGGATCTCAAGAAGATCCTTTGATCTTTTC
TACGGGGTCTGACGCTCAGTGGAACGAAAACTCACGTTAAGGGATTTTGGTCATGAGATTATCAAAAAGG
ATCTTCACCTAGATCCTTTTAAATTAAAAATGAAGTTTTAAATCAATCTAAAGTATATATGAGTAAACTT
GGTCTGACAGTTACCAATGCTTAATCAGTGAGGCACCTATCTCAGCGATCTGTCTATTTCGTTCATCCAT
AGTTGCCTGACTCCCCGTCGTGTAGATAACTACGATACGGGAGGGCTTACCATCTGGCCCCAGTGCTGCA
ATGATACCGCGAGACCCACGCTCACCGGCTCCAGATTTATCAGCAATAAACCAGCCAGCCGGAAGGGCCG
AGCGCAGAAGTGGTCCTGCAACTTTATCCGCCTCCATCCAGTCTATTAATTGTTGCCGGGAAGCTAGAGT
AAGTAGTTCGCCAGTTAATAGTTTGCGCAACGTTGTTGCCATTGCTACAGGCATCGTGGTGTCACGCTCG
TCGTTTGGTATGGCTTCATTCAGCTCCGGTTCCCAACGATCAAGGCGAGTTACATGATCCCCCATGTTGT
GCAAAAAAGCGGTTAGCTCCTTCGGTCCTCCGATCGTTGTCAGAAGTAAGTTGGCCGCAGTGTTATCACT
CATGGTTATGGCAGCACTGCATAATTCTCTTACTGTCATGCCATCCGTAAGATGCTTTTCTGTGACTGGT
GAGTACTCAACCAAGTCATTCTGAGAATAGTGTATGCGGCGACCGAGTTGCTCTTGCCCGGCGTCAATAC
GGGATAATACCGCGCCACATAGCAGAACTTTAAAAGTGCTCATCATTGGAAAACGTTCTTCGGGGCGAAA
ACTCTCAAGGATCTTACCGCTGTTGAGATCCAGTTCGATGTAACCCACTCGTGCACCCAACTGATCTTCA
GCATCTTTTACTTTCACCAGCGTTTCTGGGTGAGCAAAAACAGGAAGGCAAAATGCCGCAAAAAAGGGAA
TAAGGGCGACACGGAAATGTTGAATACTCATACTCTTCCTTTTTCAATATTATTGAAGCATTTATCAGGG
TTATTGTCTCATGAGCGGATACATATTTGAATGTATTTAGAAAAATAAACAAATAGGGGTTCCGCGCACA
TTTCCCCGAAAAGTGCCACCTGACGTCGACGGATCGGGAGATCTCCCGATCCCCTATGGTGCACTCTCAG
TACAATCTGCTCTGATGCCGCATAGTTAAGCCAGTATCTGCTCCCTGCTTGTGTGTTGGAGGTCGCTGAG
TAGTGCGCGAGCAAAATTTAAGCTACAACAAGGCAAGGCTTGACCGACAATTGCATGAAGAATCTGCTTA
GGGTTAGGCGTTTTGCGCTGCTTCGCGATGTACGGGCCAGATATACGCGTTGACATTGATTATTGACTAG
TTATTAATAGTAATCAATTACGGGGTCATTAGTTCATAGCCCATATATGGAGTTCCGCGTTACATAACTT
ACGGTAAATGGCCCGCCTGGCTGACCGCCCAACGACCCCCGCCCATTGACGTCAATAATGACGTATGTTC
CCATAGTAACGCCAATAGGGACTTTCCATTGACGTCAATGGGTGGAGTATTTACGGTAAACTGCCCACTT
GGCAGTACATCAAGTGTATCATATGCCAAGTACGCCCCCTATTGACGTCAATGACGGTAAATGGCCCGCC
TGGCATTATGCCCAGTACATGACCTTATGGGACTTTCCTACTTGGCAGTACATCTACGTATTAGTCATCG
CTATTACCATGGTGATGCGGTTTTGGCAGTACATCAATGGGCGTGGATAGCGGTTTGACTCACGGGGATT
TCCAAGTCTCCACCCCATTGACGTCAATGGGAGTTTGTTTTGGCACCAAAATCAACGGGACTTTCCAAAA
TGTCGTAACAACTCCGCCCCATTGACGCAAATGGGCGGTAGGCGTGTACGGTGGGAGGTCTATATAAGCA
GCGCGTTTTGCCTGTACTGGGTCTCTCTGGTTAGACCAGATCTGAGCCTGGGAGCTCTCTGGCTAACTAG
GGAACCCACTGCTTAAGCCTCAATAAAGCTTGCCTTGAGTGCTTCAAGTAGTGTGTGCCCGTCTGTTGTG
TGACTCTGGTAACTAGAGATCCCTCAGACCCTTTTAGTCAGTGTGGAAAATCTCTAGCAGTGGCGCCCGA
ACAGGGACTTGAAAGCGAAAGGGAAACCAGAGGAGCTCTCTCGACGCAGGACTCGGCTTGCTGAAGCGCG
CACGGCAAGAGGCGAGGGGCGGCGACTGGTGAGTACGCCAAAAATTTTGACTAGCGGAGGCTAGAAGGAG
AGAGATGGGTGCGAGAGCGTCAGTATTAAGCGGGGGAGAATTAGATCGCGATGGGAAAAAATTCGGTTAA
GGCCAGGGGGAAAGAAAAAATATAAATTAAAACATATAGTATGGGCAAGCAGGGAGCTAGAACGATTCGC
AGTTAATCCTGGCCTGTTAGAAACATCAGAAGGCTGTAGACAAATACTGGGACAGCTACAACCATCCCTT
CAGACAGGATCAGAAGAACTTAGATCATTATATAATACAGTAGCAACCCTCTATTGTGTGCATCAAAGGA
TAGAGATAAAAGACACCAAGGAAGCTTTAGACAAGATAGAGGAAGAGCAAAACAAAAGTAAGACCACCGC
ACAGCAAGCGGCCGCTGATCTTCAGACCTGGAGGAGGAGATATGAGGGACAATTGGAGAAGTGAATTATA
TAAATATAAAGTAGTAAAAATTGAACCATTAGGAGTAGCACCCACCAAGGCAAAGAGAAGAGTGGTGCAG
AGAGAAAAAAGAGCAGTGGGAATAGGAGCTTTGTTCCTTGGGTTCTTGGGAGCAGCAGGAAGCACTATGG
GCGCAGCGTCAATGACGCTGACGGTACAGGCCAGACAATTATTGTCTGGTATAGTGCAGCAGCAGAACAA
TTTGCTGAGGGCTATTGAGGCGCAACAGCATCTGTTGCAACTCACAGTCTGGGGCATCAAGCAGCTCCAG
GCAAGAATCCTGGCTGTGGAAAGATACCTAAAGGATCAACAGCTCCTGGGGATTTGGGGTTGCTCTGGAA
AACTCATTTGCACCACTGCTGTGCCTTGGAATGCTAGTTGGAGTAATAAATCTCTGGAACAGATTTGGAA
TCACACGACCTGGATGGAGTGGGACAGAGAAATTAACAATTACACAAGCTTAATACACTCCTTAATTGAA
GAATCGCAAAACCAGCAAGAAAAGAATGAACAAGAATTATTGGAATTAGATAAATGGGCAAGTTTGTGGA
ATTGGTTTAACATAACAAATTGGCTGTGGTATATAAAATTATTCATAATGATAGTAGGAGGCTTGGTAGG
TTTAAGAATAGTTTTTGCTGTACTTTCTATAGTGAATAGAGTTAGGCAGGGATATTCACCATTATCGTTT
CAGACCCACCTCCCAACCCCGAGGGGACCCGACAGGCCCGAAGGAATAGAAGAAGAAGGTGGAGAGAGAG
ACAGAGACAGATCCATTCGATTAGTGAACGGATCGGCACTGCGTGCGCCAATTCTGCAGACAAATGGCAG
TATTCATCCACAATTTTAAAAGAAAAGGGGGGATTGGGGGGTACAGTGCAGGGGAAAGAATAGTAGACAT
AATAGCAACAGACATACAAACTAAAGAATTACAAAAACAAATTACAAAAATTCAAAATTTTCGGGTTTAT
TACAGGGACAGCAGAGATCCAGTTTGGTTAAT
